Addgene plasmid #37788: pUASp YFP Rab9E CA
Depositing lab: Matthew Scott. Depositing organization: Stanford University. Publication: Thirty-one flavors of Drosophila rab proteins. Zhang J, Schulze KL, Hiesinger PR, Suyama K, Wang S, Fish M, Acar M, Hoskins RA, Bellen HJ, Scott MP. Genetics. 2007 Jun;176(2):1307-22. Epub 2007 Apr 3. 10.1534/genetics.106.066761 PubMed 17409086.
Backbone
  Vector backbone: pUASp
  Backbone size w/o insert (bp): 9939
  Vector type: Insect Expression ; Drosophila
Growth in bacteria
  Bacterial resistance: Ampicillin, 100 μg/mL
  Growth temperature: 37°C
  Growth strain: Top10
  Copy number: Unknown
Gene/Insert
  Gene/Insert name: Rab9E
  Species: D. melanogaster (fly)
  Mutation: D68L (constitutive active)
  Entrez Gene: Rab9E (a.k.a. Dmel_CG32673, CG32673, Dmel\CG32673, anon-AE003451.2)
  Promoter: GAL4
  Tag / fusion protein: YFP (N terminal on backbone)
  Cloning method: Gateway Cloning
  Sequencing primers: 5′ EGFP-C; 3′ pUASp-3 5'-AGGTTTAACCAGGGGATGCT
Terms and licenses: Academic/Nonprofit Terms; Industry Terms: Not Available to Industry
How to cite: pUASp YFP Rab9E CA was a gift from Matthew Scott (Addgene plasmid # 37788 ; http://n2t.net/addgene:37788 ; RRID:Addgene_37788)
