[The description below was written by a language model from this plasmid's Addgene catalogue record.]
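Description:
pUASp YFP Rab9E CA is a Drosophila expression plasmid built on the pUASp backbone (about 9.9 kb without insert), a vector designed for GAL4-responsive transgene expression in flies. It is propagated in E. coli under ampicillin selection; the record does not state the copy number, the replication origin or any fly transformation marker, and no feature table is provided, so the finer architecture of the backbone cannot be described from the record itself.

The payload is the D. melanogaster small GTPase gene Rab9E (CG32673), introduced by Gateway recombination so that it sits in frame downstream of a YFP coding sequence supplied by the backbone, giving an N-terminally YFP-tagged Rab protein. Expression is listed as GAL4-driven, meaning the fusion is transcribed only where a GAL4 driver activates the upstream UAS elements. This allows tissue- and stage-specific control through the standard binary GAL4/UAS system, and pUASp-type vectors are generally chosen because they support expression in the female germline as well as in somatic tissues. The insert carries a D68L substitution annotated as constitutively active, a type of change generally intended to hold a Rab in its GTP-bound, active state.

The construct belongs to a systematic set of tagged Drosophila Rab reagents. It is suited to generating transgenic flies in which the subcellular localisation of the activated Rab9E can be followed by YFP fluorescence, and in which the consequences of forced Rab9E activity for membrane trafficking can be tested in chosen cell types.
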