>Addgene plasmid #37788 | pUASp YFP Rab9E CA | addgene partial sequence | sequence record 59090 | EGFP-C 5'-CATGGTCCTGCTGGAGTTCGTG-3'
AGTCCGGACTCAGATCTCGAGCTCAGCTTCGAATTCTGCAGTCGACGGTACCGCGGGCCCGGGATCATCA
ACAAGTTTGTACAAAAAAGCAGGCTTAATGAGCCAATACGACAATCCGTTTAAGATTATCATCCTGGGTG
ACAGCGGCGTAGGCAAAACCTGCCTGCTGATGCGTTTCTCGGATAACCAATTCACCACAAGACACCGGAG
CACTCTGGGCATGGATAGAAGGGAGTGCAGCGTGGAGTTTGCCGATTGGAGGATGGGGAGGATGCTGCAA
GTCTGGGACACCTCCGACCTCGAGCGCTTCAAATTGCTGAAGGCGACCCATTGTCGCAGTGCCCATGGCA
TACTGCTCGTCTACGACATAACGTCGTCCAAAAGTTTCCAAAACATCGATGGCTGGATGAAGGAGATACG
GCGCCTGTGTCCGGATAAGGTAATTGTCCTGCTGGTGGGCAACAAAAGTGATGATCCGAACCATCGCCAG
GTGAGCATGGCGCAGGGGTTCAACTATGCCCATCGTCAGTCAATCTGCTTTGAAGAGGTTTCCGCCAAAA
GTGGAAGGAATGTATATGACATATTTAGCTCGTTGGCAATGGACATATATACATATCGTCGTGTACATTA
CAACCCGTTCAGCTTGACATCTTGGCAGGAAGAGGAGGACGCTGCAGAGTCACTGGATTAAAACCCAGCT
TTCTTGTACAAAGTGGTTGATGATCCTCTAGAGTCGACCTCGAACGTTAACGTTAACGTAACGTTAACTC
GAGGAGCTTGATAACATTATACCTAAAACCCATGGTCAAGAGTAAACATTTCTGCCTTTGAAGTTGAGAA
CACAATTAAGCATCCCCTGGTTAAACCTGACATTCATA
